>Addgene plasmid #172970 | pWSK29-wzzO139 | addgene full sequence | sequence record 343476 | Addgene NGS Result
TGCGTTATCCCCTGATTCTGTGGATAACCGTATTACCGCCTTTGAGTGAGCTGATACCGCTCGCCGCAGC
CGAACGACCGAGCGCAGCGAGTCAGTGAGCGAGGAAGCGGAAGAGCGCCTGATGCGGTATTTTCTCCTTA
CGCATCTGTGCGGTATTTCACACCGCAATGGTGCACTCTCAGTACAATCTGCTCTGATGCCGCATAGTTA
AGCCAGTATACACTCCGCTATCGCTACGTGACTGGGTCATGGCTGCGCCCCGACACCCGCCAACACCCGC
TGACGCGCCCTGACGGGCTTGTCTGCTCCCGGCATCCGCTTACAGACAAGCTGTGACCGTCTCCGGGAGC
TGCATGTGTCAGAGGTTTTCACCGTCATCACCGAAACGCGCGAGGCAGCTGCGGTAAAGCTCATCAGCGT
GGTCGTGAAGCGATTCACAGATGTCTGCCTGTTCATCCGCGTCCAGCTCGTTGAGTTTCTCCAGAAGCGT
TAATGTCTGGCTTCTGATAAAGCGGGCCATGTTAAGGGCGGTTTTTTCCTGTTTGGTCACTGATGCCTCC
GTGTAAGGGGGATTTCTGTTCATGGGGGTAATGATACCGATGAAACGAGAGAGGATGCTCACGATACGGG
TTACTGATGATGAACATGCCCGGTTACTGGAACGTTGTGAGGGTAAACAACTGGCGGTATGGATGCGGCG
GGACCAGAGAAAAATCACTCAGGGTCAATGCCAGCGCTTCGTTAATACAGATGTAGGTGTTCCACAGGGT
AGCCAGCAGCATCCTGCGATGCAGATCCGGAACATAATGGTGCAGGGCGCTGACTTCCGCGTTTCCAGAC
TTTACGAAACACGGAAACCGAAGACCATTCATGTTGTTGCTCAGGTCGCAGACGTTTTGCAGCAGCAGTC
GCTTCACGTTCGCTCGCGTATCGGTGATTCATTCTGCTAACCAGTAAGGCAACCCCGCCAGCCTAGCCGG
GTCCTCAACGACAGGAGCACGATCATGCGCACCCGTGGCCAGGACCCAACGCTGCCCGAGATCTCGATCC
CGCGAAATTAATACGACTCACTATAGGGAGACCACAACGGTTTCCCTCTAGAAATAATTTTGTTTAACTT
TAAGAAGGAGATATACATATGGCTAGCATGACTGGTGGACAGCAAATGGGTCGGGATTCAAGCTTGGTAC
CGAGCTCCACCGCGGTGGCGGCCGCTCTAGAACTAGTGGATCCCCCGGGCTGCAGGAATTCTGCAGATAT
CCATCACACTGGCGGCCGCTCGAGCAGATCCGGCTGCTAACAAAGCCCGAAAGGAAGCTGAGTTGGCTGC
TGCCACCGCTGAGCAATAACTAGCATAACCCCTTGGGGCCTCTAAACGGGTCTTGAGGGGTTTTTTGCTG
AAAGGAGGAACTATATCCGGATAATTCTTGAAGACGAAAGGGCCTCGTGGTACGCCTATTTTTATAGGTT
AATGTCATGATAATAATGGTTTCTTAGACGTCAGGTGGCACTTTTCGGGGAAATGTGCGCGGAACCCCTA
TTTGTTTATTTTTCTAAATACATTCAAATATGTATCCGCTCATGAGACAATAACCCTGATAAATGCTTCA
ATAATATTGAAAAAGGAAGAGTATGAGTATTCAACATTTCCGTGTCGCCCTTATTCCCTTTTTTGCGGCA
TTTTGCCTTCCTGTTTTTGCTCACCCAGAAACGCTGGTGAAAGTAAAAGATGCTGAAGATCAGTTGGGTG
CACGAGTGGGTTACATCGAACTGGATCTCAACAGCGGTAAGATCCTTGAGAGTTTTCGCCCCGAAGAACG
TTTTCCAATGATGAGCACTTTTAAAGTTCTGCTATGTGGCGCGGTATTATCCCGTGTTGACGCCGGGCAA
GAGCAACTCGGTCGCCGCATACACTATTCTCAGAATGACTTGGTTGAGTACTCACCAGTCACAGAAAAGC
ATCTTACGGATGGCATGACAGTAAGAGAATTATGCAGTGCTGCCATAACCATGAGTGATAACACTGCGGC
CAACTTACTTCTGACAACGATCGGAGGACCGAAGGAGCTAACCGCTTTTTTGCACAACATGGGGGATCAT
GTAACTCGCCTTGATCGTTGGGAACCGGAGCTGAATGAAGCCATACCAAACGACGAGCGTGACACCACGA
TGCCTGCAGCAATGGCAACAACGTTGCGCAAACTATTAACTGGCGAACTACTTACTCTAGCTTCCCGGCA
ACAATTAATAGACTGGATGGAGGCGGATAAAGTTGCAGGACCACTTCTGCGCTCGGCCCTTCCGGCTGGC
TGGTTTATTGCTGATAAATCTGGAGCCGGTGAGCGTGGGTCTCGCGGTATCATTGCAGCACTGGGGCCAG
ATGGTAAGCCCTCCCGTATCGTAGTTATCTACACGACGGGGAGTCAGGCAACTATGGATGAACGAAATAG
ACAGATCGCTGAGATAGGTGCCTCACTGATTAAGCATTGGTAACTGTCAGACCAAGTTTACTCATATATA
CTTTAGATTGATTTAAAACTTCATTTTTAATTTAAAAGGATCTAGGTGAAGATCCTTTTTGATAATCTCA
TGACCAAAATCCCTTAACGTGAGTTTTCGTTCCACTGAGCGTCAGACCCCGTAGAAAAGATCAAAGGATC
TTCTTGAGATCCTTTTTTTCTGCGCGTAATCTGCTGCTTGCAAACAAAAAAACCACCGCTACCAGCGGTG
GTTTGTTTGCCGGATCAAGAGCTACCAACTCTTTTTCCGAAGGTAACTGGCTTCAGCAGAGCGCAGATAC
CAAATACTGTCCTTCTAGTGTAGCCGTAGTTAGGCCACCACTTCAAGAACTCTGTAGCACCGCCTACATA
CCTCGCTCTGCTAATCCTGTTACCAGTGGCTGCTGCCAGTGGCGATAAGTCGTGTCTTACCGGGTTGGAC
TCAAGACGATAGTTACCGGATAAGGCGCAGCGGTCGGGCTGAACGGGGGGTTCGTGCACACAGCCCAGCT
TGGAGCGAACGACCTACACCGAACTGAGATACCTACAGCGTGAGCTATGAGAAAGCGCCACGCTTCCCGA
AGGGAGAAAGGCGGACAGGTATCCGGTAAGCGGCAGGGTCGGAACAGGAGAGCGCACGAGGGAGCTTCCA
GGGGGAAACGCCTGGTATCTTTATAGTCCTGTCGGGTTTCGCCACCTCTGACTTGAGCGTCGATTTTTGT
GATGCTCGTCAGGGGGGCGGAGCCTATGGAAAAACGCCAGCAACGCGGCCTTTTTACGGTTCCTGGCCTT
TTGCTGGCCTTTTGCTCACATGTTCTTTCC
Features (pLannotate 1.2.2; 13 found; start..end, strand, type, name):
      5..113     +  rep_origin     RSF ori (fragment): Plasmids containing the RSF 1030 origin of replication can be propagated in E. coli cells that contain additional plasmids with compatible origins.
    118..257     -  misc_feature   bom: basis of mobility region from pBR322
    359..550     -  CDS            rop: Rop protein, which maintains plasmids at low copy number; rop
    567..947     +  CDS            YPB1_ECOLX: Protein predicted: Swiss-Prot protein existence level 4. From Escherichia coli.
   1059..1077    +  promoter       T7 promoter: promoter for bacteriophage T7 RNA polymerase
   1109..1131    +  RBS            RBS: efficient ribosome binding site from bacteriophage T7 gene 10 (Olins and Rangwala, 1989)
   1139..1171    +  CDS            T7 tag (gene 10 leader): leader peptide from bacteriophage T7 gene 10 promotes efficient translation in E. coli
   1192..1251    +  misc_feature   MCS (fragment): pBluescript multiple cloning site
   1293..1342    +  CDS            SET1 (fragment): solubility-enhancement tag derived from T7 phage gene 10B
   1350..1397    +  terminator     T7 terminator: transcription terminator for bacteriophage T7 RNA polymerase
   1528..1632    +  promoter       AmpR promoter: bla
   1633..2493    +  CDS            AmpR: β-lactamase; bla; confers resistance to ampicillin, carbenicillin, and related antibiotics
   2664..3252    +  rep_origin     ori: high-copy-number ColE1/pMB1/pBR322/pUC origin of replication
