[The description below was written by a language model from this plasmid's Addgene catalogue record and pLannotate feature annotations shown in this document.]
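Description:
pWSK29-wzzO139 is catalogued as a bacterial expression plasmid in which the wzz gene from Vibrio cholerae serogroup O139 has been placed in the pWSK29 backbone, listed at about 5.4 kb without insert. It is recorded as low copy number, is selected with ampicillin, and is propagated in E. coli DH5alpha. Wzz proteins are the chain-length regulators of lipopolysaccharide O antigen polymerisation. The associated study concerns how changing O antigen length affects the interaction of Salmonella enterica serovar Typhimurium with macrophages and complement, so the plasmid was presumably used to supply a heterologous Wzz and shift O antigen modal length in such strains. The record does not state which promoter drives wzz or give the insert size.

The accompanying feature table does not match this description well and should be read with caution. The annotated sequence is only 3,320 nt, smaller than the stated empty backbone, and no wzz coding sequence is annotated. Instead of a low-copy replicon, it shows a ColE1/pMB1-type origin together with the rop gene and the pBR322 bom mobility region, plus a small fragment resembling the RSF origin. It also contains a pET-like expression module: a T7 promoter, the T7 gene 10 ribosome binding site and leader tag, a fragment of a pBluescript-type multiple cloning site, a short gene 10B-derived fragment, and a T7 terminator. The only feature clearly consistent with the catalogue entry is the β-lactamase gene with its own promoter. An unannotated stretch or the predicted E. coli open reading frame could not be assigned to the insert from this table, so the sequence record may represent a different or partial construct.
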