Addgene plasmid #172970: pWSK29-wzzO139
Purpose: pWSK29 with Vibrio cholerae wzzO139 gene
Depositing lab: Renato Morona. Depositing organization: Adelaide University. Publication: Altering the length of the lipopolysaccharide O antigen has an impact on the interaction of Salmonella enterica serovar Typhimurium with macrophages and complement. Murray GL, Attridge SR, Morona R. J Bacteriol. 2006 Apr;188(7):2735-9. doi: 10.1128/JB.188.7.2735-2739.2006. PubMed 16547065.
Backbone
  Vector backbone: pWSK29
  Backbone size w/o insert (bp): 5400
  Vector type: Bacterial Expression
Growth in bacteria
  Bacterial resistance: Ampicillin, 100 μg/mL
  Growth temperature: 37°C
  Growth strain: DH5alpha
  Copy number: Low Copy
Gene/Insert
  Gene/Insert name: wzz gene from Vibrio cholerae O139
  Species: Vibrio cholerae
Terms and licenses: Academic/Nonprofit Terms; Industry Terms: Not Available to Industry
How to cite: pWSK29-wzzO139 was a gift from Renato Morona (Addgene plasmid # 172970 ; http://n2t.net/addgene:172970 ; RRID:Addgene_172970)
